Addgene plasmid #37968: pCMV-Neo-Bam DP1
Depositing lab: Jacqueline Lees. Depositing organization: Massachusetts Institute of Technology. Publication: E2F-4 switches from p130 to p107 and pRB in response to cell cycle reentry. Moberg K, Starz MA, Lees JA. Mol Cell Biol. 1996 Apr;16(4):1436-49. PubMed 8657117.
Backbone
  Vector backbone: pCMV-Neo-Bam
  Backbone manufacturer: Vogelstein Lab
  Backbone size w/o insert (bp): 6600
  Total vector size (bp): 8000
  Vector type: Mammalian Expression
  Selectable markers: Neomycin (select with G418)
Growth in bacteria
  Bacterial resistance: Ampicillin, 100 μg/mL
  Growth temperature: 37°C
  Growth strain: DH5alpha
  Copy number: Unknown
Gene/Insert
  Gene/Insert name: DP1 (alt name: DRTF1)
  Species: H. sapiens (human)
  Insert size (bp): 1300
  Entrez Gene: TFDP1 (a.k.a. DILC, DP1, DRTF1, Dp-1)
  Cloning method: Restriction Enzyme; 5′ cloning site BamHI (not destroyed); 3′ cloning site BamHI (not destroyed)
  Sequencing primers: 5′ Bglob-intron-F; 3′ Bglob-pA-R
Resource information
  A portion of this plasmid was derived from a plasmid made by: Helin K, Ed Harlow's laboratory where the principal investigator (J.A.Lees) was working.
Terms and licenses: Academic/Nonprofit Terms; Industry Terms: Not Available to Industry
Depositor comments: DP1 functions as a heterodimer with several members of the E2F family of transcription factors.
How to cite: pCMV-Neo-Bam DP1 was a gift from Jacqueline Lees (Addgene plasmid # 37968 ; http://n2t.net/addgene:37968 ; RRID:Addgene_37968)
