[The description below was written by a language model from this plasmid's Addgene catalogue record and pLannotate feature annotations shown in this document.]
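Description:
pCMV-Neo-Bam DP1 is a mammalian expression plasmid carrying the human TFDP1 cDNA (DP1, also called DRTF1) in the pCMV-Neo-Bam backbone. The catalogue lists an insert of about 1.3 kb cloned into a single BamHI site that is retained on both sides, and a total size of roughly 8 kb. The sequenced record is 7,741 nt. In bacteria the plasmid replicates from a ColE1/pUC-type origin and is selected with ampicillin through the β-lactamase gene. Several short annotated fragments (lac promoter/operator, lacI, lacZα, rop, bom, Tn5 transposase and ble) look like remnants of earlier cloning vectors and of the Tn5-derived neo segment, not functional units.

The expression cassette consists of the human cytomegalovirus immediate-early enhancer and promoter, followed by a rabbit β-globin intron, which typically improves processing and expression of cDNA transcripts. Next comes the TFDP1 open reading frame, then a short stretch of β-globin coding sequence and the rabbit β-globin polyadenylation signal. No epitope tag or reporter is annotated or listed. A separate cassette places the neomycin phosphotransferase gene under the HSV thymidine kinase promoter with the HSV TK poly(A) signal, allowing G418 selection of stably transfected mammalian cells.

DP1 acts as a heterodimeric partner for several E2F family transcription factors, binding E2F recognition sites cooperatively and stimulating E2F-dependent transcription of cell-cycle and DNA-replication genes. The plasmid is therefore suited to transient or stable overexpression of DP1, commonly alongside E2F expression constructs. This fits the associated study of how E2F-4 complexes with pocket proteins change during cell-cycle re-entry.
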