Features (pLannotate 1.2.2; 22 found; start..end, strand, type, name):
      1..380     +  enhancer       CMV enhancer: human cytomegalovirus immediate early enhancer
    381..584     +  promoter       CMV promoter: human cytomegalovirus (CMV) immediate early promoter
    696..1268    +  intron         β-globin intron: intron from rabbit β-globin gene
   1335..2564    +  CDS            TFDP1: TFDP1_HUMAN - Also known as DP1. Experimental evidence at protein level: Swiss-Prot protein existence level 1. Can stimulate E2F-dependent transcription. Binds DNA cooperatively with E2F family members through the E2 recognition site, 5'-TTTC[CG]CGC-3', found in the promoter region of a number of genes whose products are involved in cell cycle regulation or in DNA replication (PubMed:8405995, PubMed:7739537). The E2F1:DP complex appears to mediate both cell proliferation and apoptosis. Blocks adipocyte differentiation by repressing CEBPA binding to its target gene promoters (PubMed:20176812).
   2580..2657    +  CDS            HBB (fragment): HBB_PONPY - Experimental evidence at transcript level: Swiss-Prot protein existence level 2. Involved in oxygen transport from the lung to the various peripheral tissues. From Pongo pygmaeus (Bornean orangutan).
   2728..2783    +  polyA_signal   β-globin poly(A) signal: rabbit β-globin polyadenylation signal (Gil and Proudfoot, 1987)
   3165..3181    -  protein_bind   lac operator: The lac repressor binds to the lac operator to inhibit transcription in E. coli. This inhibition can be relieved by adding lactose or isopropyl-β-D-thiogalactopyranoside (IPTG). lac repressor encoded by lacI
   3189..3219    -  promoter       lac promoter: promoter for the E. coli lac operon
   3234..3255    -  protein_bind   CAP binding site: CAP binding activates transcription in the presence of cAMP. E. coli catabolite activator protein
   3268..3360    -  CDS            lacI (fragment): lac repressor; lacI; The lac repressor binds to the lac operator to inhibit transcription in E. coli. This inhibition can be relieved by adding lactose or isopropyl-β-D-thiogalactopyranoside (IPTG).
   3543..4131    -  rep_origin     ori: high-copy-number ColE1/pMB1/pBR322/pUC origin of replication
   4302..5162    -  CDS            AmpR: β-lactamase; bla; confers resistance to ampicillin, carbenicillin, and related antibiotics
   5163..5267    -  promoter       AmpR promoter: bla
   5362..5397    +  CDS            rop (fragment): Rop protein, which maintains plasmids at low copy number; rop
   5499..5598    +  misc_feature   bom (fragment): basis of mobility region from pBR322
   5604..5758    -  CDS            lacZα (fragment): LacZα fragment of β-galactosidase; lacZ fragment
   5762..6085    +  CDS            tnpA (fragment): TN5P_ECOLX - Also known as tnp. Experimental evidence at protein level: Swiss-Prot protein existence level 1. Mediates transposition of transposon Tn5 by a 'cut and paste' mechanism. First, the monomeric transposase binds the 19 bp inverted DNA repeats flanking the transposon. Then, dimerization of the DNA- bound transposase creates a synaptic DNA complex. After nicking of the first DNA strand, excision of the transposon proceeds through a series of intermediates. The transposase then mediates the insertion of the transposon at a new site by strand transfer. The activity of the wild- type tran
   6168..6313    +  promoter       HSV TK promoter: herpes simplex virus thymidine kinase promoter
   6370..7161    +  CDS            neo: KKA2_KLEPN - Also known as kan, nptII. Experimental evidence at protein level: Swiss-Prot protein existence level 1. Resistance to kanamycin, neomycin, paromomycin, ribostamycin, butirosin and gentamicin B. From Klebsiella pneumoniae.
   7185..7340    +  CDS            ble (fragment): BLE_KLEPN - Experimental evidence at protein level: Swiss-Prot protein existence level 1. Binding protein with a strong affinity to the bleomycin family of antibiotics. Binds to CL990; an antimitotic-antibiotic compound. From Klebsiella pneumoniae.
   7402..7449    +  polyA_signal   HSV TK poly(A) signal: herpes simplex virus thymidine kinase polyadenylation signal (Cole and Stacy, 1985)
   7540..7556    -  polyA_signal   bGH poly(A) signal (fragment): bovine growth hormone polyadenylation signal
>Addgene plasmid #37968 | pCMV-Neo-Bam DP1 | addgene full sequence | sequence record 266010 | Addgene NGS Result
GACATTGATTATTGACTAGTTATTAATAGTAATCAATTACGGGGTCATTAGTTCATAGCCCATATATGGA
GTTCCGCGTTACATAACTTACGGTAAATGGCCCGCCTGGCTGACCGCCCAACGACCCCCGCCCATTGACG
TCAATAATGACGTATGTTCCCATAGTAACGCCAATAGGGACTTTCCATTGACGTCAATGGGTGGAGTATT
TACGGTAAACTGCCCACTTGGCAGTACATCAAGTGTATCATATGCCAAGTACGCCCCCTATTGACGTCAA
TGACGGTAAATGGCCCGCCTGGCATTATGCCCAGTACATGACCTTATGGGACTTTCCTACTTGGCAGTAC
ATCTACGTATTAGTCATCGCTATTACCATGGTGATGCGGTTTTGGCAGTACATCAATGGGCGTGGATAGC
GGTTTGACTCACGGGGATTTCCAAGTCTCCACCCCATTGACGTCAATGGGAGTTTGTTTTGGCACCAAAA
TCAACGGGACTTTCCAAAATGTCGTAACAACTCCGCCCCATTGACGCAAATGGGCGGTAGGCGTGTACGG
TGGGAGGTCTATATAAGCAGAGCTCGTTTAGTGAACCGTCAGATCGCCTGGAGACGCCATCCACGCTGTT
TTGACCTCCATAGAAGACACCGGGACCGATCCAGCCTCCGGTCGACCGATCCTGAGAACTTCAGGGTGAG
TTTGGGGACCCTTGATTGTTCTTTCTTTTTCGCTATTGTAAAATTCATGTTATATGGAGGGGGCAAAGTT
TTCAGGGTGTTGTTTAGAATGGGAAGATGTCCCTTGTATCACCATGGACCCTCATGATAATTTTGTTTCT
TTCACTTTCTACTCTGTTGACAACCATTGTCTCCTCTTATTTTCTTTTCATTTTCTGTAACTTTTTCGTT
AAACTTTAGCTTGCATTTGTAACGAATTTTTAAATTCACTTTTGTTTATTTGTCAGATTGTAAGTACTTT
CTCTAATCACTTTTTTTTCAAGGCAATCAGGGTATATTATATTGTACTTCAGCACAGTTTTAGAGAACAA
TTGTTATAATTAAATGATAAGGTAGAATATTTCTGCATATAAATTCTGGCTGGCGTGGAAATATTCTTAT
TGGTAGAAACAACTACACCCTGGTCATCATCCTGCCTTTCTCTTTATGGTTACAATGATATACACTGTTT
GAGATGAGGATAAAATACTCTGAGTCCAAACCGGGCCCCTCTGCTAACCATGTTCATGCCTTCTTCTCTT
TCCTACAGCTCCTGGGCAACGTGCTGGTTGTTGTGCTGTCTCATCATTTTGGCAAAGAATTCCTCGACGG
ATCCATGGCAAAAGATGCCGGTCTAATTGAAGCCAACGGAGAACTCAAGGTCTTCATAGACCAGAACCTT
AGTCCCGGGAAAGGCGTGGTGTCCCTCGTGGCCGTTCACCCCTCCACCGTCAACCCGCTCGGGAAGCAGC
TCTTGCCAAAAACCTTTGGACAGTCCAATGTCAACATTGCCCAGCAAGTGGTAATTGGTACGCCTCAGAG
ACCGGCAGCGTCAAACACCCTGGTGGTAGGAAGCCCACACACCCCCAGCACTCACTTTGCCTCTCAGAAC
CAGCCTTCCGACTCCTCACCTTGGTCTGCCGGGAAGCGCAACAGGAAAGGAGAGAAGAATGGCAAGGGCC
TACGGCATTTCTCCATGAAGGTCTGCGAGAAGGTGCAGAGGAAAGGGACCACTTCCTACAACGAAGTGGC
AGACGAGCTGGTTGCGGAGTTCAGTGCTGCCGACAACCACATCTTACCAAACGAGTCAGCTTATGACCAG
AAAAACATAAGACGGCGCGTCTACGATGCCTTAAACGTGCTAATGGCCATGAACATCATCTCCAAGGAGA
AGAAGGAGATCAAGTGGATTGGTCTGCCCACCAACTCGGCTCAGGAATGTCAGAACTTAGAGGTGGAAAG
ACAGAGGAGACTTGAAAGAATAAAACAGAAACAGTCTCAACTTCAAGAACTTATTCTACAGCAAATTGCC
TTCAAGAACCTGGTGCAGAGAAACCGGCATGCGGAGCAGCAGGCCAGCCGGCCACCGCCACCCAACTCAG
TCATCCACCTGCCCTTCATCATCGTCAACACCAGCAAGAAGACGGTCATCGACTGCAGCATCTCCAATGA
CAAATTTGAGTATCTGTTTAATTTTGACAACACATTTGAAATCCACGATGACATAGAAGTGCTGAAGCGG
ATGGGCATGGCTTGCGGGCTGGAGTCGGGGAGCTGCTCTGCCGAAGACCTTAAAATGGCCAGAAGTCTGG
TCCCCAAGGCTCTGGAGCCATACGTGACAGAAATGGCTCAGGGAACTGTTGGAGGCGTGTTCATCACGAC
GGCAGGTTCCACGTCTAACGGCACAAGGTTCTCTGCCAGTGACCTGACCAACGGTGCAGATGGGATGCTG
GCCACAAGCTCCAATGGGTCTCAGTACAGCGGCTCCAGGGTGGAGACTCCGGTGTCCTACGTCGGGGAGG
ACGACGAGGAGGACGATGACTTCAACGAGAATGACGAGGACGACTGAGGATCCGTCGAGGAATTCACTCC
TCAGGTGCAGGCTGCCTATCAGAAGGTGGTGGCTGGTGTGGCCAATGCCCTGGCTCACAAATACCACTGA
GATCTTTTTCCCTCTGCCAAAAATTATGGGGACATCATGAAGCCCCTTGAGCATCTGACTTCTGGCTAAT
AAAGGAAATTTATTTTCATTGCAATAGTGTGTTGGAATTTTTTGTGTCTCTCACTCGGAAGGACATATGG
GAGGGCAAATCATTTAAAACATCAGAATGAGTATTTGGTTTAGAGTTTGGCAACATATGCCCATATGCTG
GCTGCCATGAACAAAGGTTGGCTATAAAGAGGTCATCAGTATATGAAACAGCCCCCTGCTGTCCATTCCT
TATTCCATAGAAAAGCCTTGACTTGAGGTTAGATTTTTTTTATATTTTGTTTTGTGTTATTTTTTTCTTT
AACATCCCTAAAATTTTCCTTACATGTTTTACTAGCCAGATTTTTCCTCCTCTCCTGACTACTCCCAGTC
ATAGCTGTCCCTCTTCTCTTATGGAGATCCCTCGACGGATCGGCCGCAATTCGTAATCATGTCATAGCTG
TTTCCTGTGTGAAATTGTTATCCGCTCACAATTCCACACAACATACGAGCCGGAAGCATAAAGTGTAAAG
CCTGGGGTGCCTAATGAGTGAGCTAACTCACATTAATTGCGTTGCGCTCACTGCCCGCTTTCCAGTCGGG
AAACCTGTCGTGCCAGCTGCATTAATGAATCGGCCAACGCGCGGGGAGAGGCGGTTTGCGTATTGGGCGC
TCTTCCGCTTCCTCGCTCACTGACTCGCTGCGCTCGGTCGTTCGGCTGCGGCGAGCGGTATCAGCTCACT
CAAAGGCGGTAATACGGTTATCCACAGAATCAGGGGATAACGCAGGAAAGAACATGTGAGCAAAAGGCCA
GCAAAAGGCCAGGAACCGTAAAAAGGCCGCGTTGCTGGCGTTTTTCCATAGGCTCCGCCCCCCTGACGAG
CATCACAAAAATCGACGCTCAAGTCAGAGGTGGCGAAACCCGACAGGACTATAAAGATACCAGGCGTTTC
CCCCTGGAAGCTCCCTCGTGCGCTCTCCTGTTCCGACCCTGCCGCTTACCGGATACCTGTCCGCCTTTCT
CCCTTCGGGAAGCGTGGCGCTTTCTCATAGCTCACGCTGTAGGTATCTCAGTTCGGTGTAGGTCGTTCGC
TCCAAGCTGGGCTGTGTGCACGAACCCCCCGTTCAGCCCGACCGCTGCGCCTTATCCGGTAACTATCGTC
TTGAGTCCAACCCGGTAAGACACGACTTATCGCCACTGGCAGCAGCCACTGGTAACAGGATTAGCAGAGC
GAGGTATGTAGGCGGTGCTACAGAGTTCTTGAAGTGGTGGCCTAACTACGGCTACACTAGAAGAACAGTA
TTTGGTATCTGCGCTCTGCTGAAGCCAGTTACCTTCGGAAAAAGAGTTGGTAGCTCTTGATCCGGCAAAC
AAACCACCGCTGGTAGCGGTGGTTTTTTTGTTTGCAAGCAGCAGATTACGCGCAGAAAAAAAGGATCTCA
AGAAGATCCTTTGATCTTTTCTACGGGGTCTGACGCTCAGTGGAACGAAAACTCACGTTAAGGGATTTTG
GTCATGAGATTATCAAAAAGGATCTTCACCTAGATCCTTTTAAATTAAAAATGAAGTTTTAAATCAATCT
AAAGTATATATGAGTAAACTTGGTCTGACAGTTACCAATGCTTAATCAGTGAGGCACCTATCTCAGCGAT
CTGTCTATTTCGTTCATCCATAGTTGCCTGACTCCCCGTCGTGTAGATAACTACGATACGGGAGGGCTTA
CCATCTGGCCCCAGTGCTGCAATGATACCGCGAGACCCACGCTCACCGGCTCCAGATTTATCAGCAATAA
ACCAGCCAGCCGGAAGGGCCGAGCGCAGAAGTGGTCCTGCAACTTTATCCGCCTCCATCCAGTCTATTAA
TTGTTGCCGGGAAGCTAGAGTAAGTAGTTCGCCAGTTAATAGTTTGCGCAACGTTGTTGCCATTGCTACA
GGCATCGTGGTGTCACGCTCGTCGTTTGGTATGGCTTCATTCAGCTCCGGTTCCCAACGATCAAGGCGAG
TTACATGATCCCCCATGTTGTGCAAAAAAGCGGTTAGCTCCTTCGGTCCTCCGATCGTTGTCAGAAGTAA
GTTGGCCGCAGTGTTATCACTCATGGTTATGGCAGCACTGCATAATTCTCTTACTGTCATGCCATCCGTA
AGATGCTTTTCTGTGACTGGTGAGTACTCAACCAAGTCATTCTGAGAATAGTGTATGCGGCGACCGAGTT
GCTCTTGCCCGGCGTCAATACGGGATAATACCGCGCCACATAGCAGAACTTTAAAAGTGCTCATCATTGG
AAAACGTTCTTCGGGGCGAAAACTCTCAAGGATCTTACCGCTGTTGAGATCCAGTTCGATGTAACCCACT
CGTGCACCCAACTGATCTTCAGCATCTTTTACTTTCACCAGCGTTTCTGGGTGAGCAAAAACAGGAAGGC
AAAATGCCGCAAAAAAGGGAATAAGGGCGACACGGAAATGTTGAATACTCATACTCTTCCTTTTTCAATA
TTATTGAAGCATTTATCAGGGTTATTGTCTCATGAGCGGATACATATTTGAATGTATTTAGAAAAATAAA
CAAATAGGGGTTCCGCGCACATTTCCCCGAAAAGTGCCACCTGACGTCTAAGAAACCATTATTATCATGA
CATTAACCTATAAAAATAGGCGTATCACGAGGCCCTTTCGTCTCGCGCGTTTCGGTGATGACGGTGAAAA
CCTCTGACACATGCAGCTCCCGGAGACGGTCACAGCTTGTCTGTAAGCGGATGCCGGGAGCAGACAAGCC
CGTCAGGGCGCGTCAGCGGGTGTTGGCGGGTGTCGGGGCTGGCTTAACTATGCGGCATCAGAGCAGATTG
TACTGAGAGTGCACCATATGCGGTGTGAAATACCGCACAGATGCGTAAGGAGAAAATACCGCATCAGGCG
CCATTCGCCATTCAGGCTGCGCAACTGTTGGGAAGGGCGATCGGTGCGGGCCTCTTCGCTATTACGCCAG
CTGGCGAAAGGGGGATGTGCTGCAAGGCGATTAAGTTGGGTAACGCCAGGGTTTTCCCAGTCACGACGTT
GTAAAACGACGGCCAGTGCCAAGCTTCACGCTGCCGCAAGCACTCAGGGCGCAAGGGCTGCTAAAGGAAG
CGGAACACGTAGAAAGCCAGTCCGCAGAAACGGTGCTGACCCCGGATGAATGTCAGCTACTGGGCTATCT
GGACAAGGGAAAACGCAAGCGCAAAGAGAAAGCAGGTAGCTTGCAGTGGGCTTACATGGCGATAGCTAGA
CTGGGCGGTTTTATGGACAGCAAGCGAACCGGAATTGCCAGCTGGGGCGCCCTCTGGTAAGGTTGGGAAG
CCCTGCAAAGTAAACTGGATGGCTTTCTTGCCGCCAAGGATCTGATGGCGCAGGGGATCAAGATCCTGCT
TCATCCCCGTGGCCCGTTGCTCGCGTTTGCTGGCGGTGTCCCCGGAAGAAATATATTTGCATGTCTTTAG
TTCTATGATGACACAAACCCCGCCCAGCGTCTTGTCATTGGCGAATTCGAACACGCAGATGCAGTCGGGG
CGGCGCGGTCCCAGGTCCACTTCGCATATTAAGGTGACGCGTGTGGCCTCGAACACCGAGCGACCCTGCA
GCGACCCGCTTAACAGCGTCAACAGCGTGCCGCAGATCTGATCAAGAGACAGGATGAGGATCGTTTCGCA
TGATTGAACAAGATGGATTGCACGCAGGTTCTCCGGCCGCTTGGGTGGAGAGGCTATTCGGCTATGACTG
GGCACAACAGACAATCGGCTGCTCTGATGCCGCCGTGTTCCGGCTGTCAGCGCAGGGGCGCCCGGTTCTT
TTTGTCAAGACCGACCTGTCCGGTGCCCTGAATGAACTGCAGGACGAGGCAGCGCGGCTATCGTGGCTGG
CCACGACGGGCGTTCCTTGCGCAGCTGTGCTCGACGTTGTCACTGAAGCGGGAAGGGACTGGCTGCTATT
GGGCGAAGTGCCGGGGCAGGATCTCCTGTCATCTCACCTTGCTCCTGCCGAGAAAGTATCCATCATGGCT
GATGCAATGCGGCGGCTGCATACGCTTGATCCGGCTACCTGCCCATTCGACCACCAAGCGAAACATCGCA
TCGAGCGAGCACGTACTCGGATGGAAGCCGGTCTTGTCGATCAGGATGATCTGGACGAAGAGCATCAGGG
GCTCGCGCCAGCCGAACTGTTCGCCAGGCTCAAGGCGCGCATGCCCGACGGCGAGGATCTCGTCGTGACC
CATGGCGATGCCTGCTTGCCGAATATCATGGTGGAAAATGGCCGCTTTTCTGGATTCATCGACTGTGGCC
GGCTGGGTGTGGCGGACCGCTATCAGGACATAGCGTTGGCTACCCGTGATATTGCTGAAGAGCTTGGCGG
CGAATGGGCTGACCGCTTCCTCGTGCTTTACGGTATCGCCGCTCCCGATTCGCAGCGCATCGCCTTCTAT
CGCCTTCTTGACGAGTTCTTCTGAGCGGGACTCTGGGGTTCGAAATGACCGACCAAGCGACGCCCAACCT
GCCATCACGAGATTTCGATTCCACCGCCGCCTTCTATGAAAGGTTGGGCTTCGGAATCGTTTTCCGGGAC
GCCGGCTGGATGATCCTCCAGCGCGGGGATCTCATGCTGGAGTTCTTCGCCCACCCCGGGAGATGGGGGA
GGCTAACTGAAACACGGAAGGAGACAATACCGGAAGGAACCCGCGCTATGACGGCAATAAAAAGACAGAA
TAAAACGCACGGTGTTGGGTCGTTTGTTCATAAACGCGGGGTTCGGTCCCAGGGCTGGCACTCTGTCGAT
ACCCCACCGAGACCCCATTGGGGCCAATACGCCCGCGTTTCTTCCTTTTCCCCACCCCACCCCCCAAGTT
CGGGTGAAGGCCCAGGGCTCGCAGCCAACGTCGGGGCGGCAAGCCCTGCCATAGCCACGGGCCCCGTGGG
TTAGGGACGGCGGATCGCGGCCCTCTAGAGAGCTTGGCCCATTGCATACGTTGTATCCATATCATAATAT
GTACATTTATATTGGCTCATGTCCAACATTACCGCCATGTT
