>Addgene plasmid #37968 | pCMV-Neo-Bam DP1 | depositor partial sequence | sequence record 47493 | DP1 coding sequence
ATGGCAAAAGATGCCGGTCTAATTGAAGCCAACGGAGAACTCAAGGTCTTCATAGACCAGAACCTTAGTC
CCGGGAAAGGCGTGGTGTCCCTCGTGGCCGTTCACCCCTCCACCGTCAACCCGCTCGGGAAGCAGCTCTT
GCCAAAAACCTTTGGACAGTCCAATGTCAACATTGCCCAGCAAGTGGTAATTGGTACGCCTCAGAGACCG
GCAGCGTCAAACACCCTGGTGGTAGGAAGCCCACACACCCCCAGCACTCACTTTGCCTCTCAGAACCAGC
CTTCCGACTCCTCACCTTGGTCTGCCGGGAAGCGCAACAGGAAAGGAGAGAAGAATGGCAAGGGCCTACG
GCATTTCTCCATGAAGGTCTGCGAGAAGGTGCAGAGGAAAGGGACCACTTCCTACAACGAAGTGGCAGAC
GAGCTGGTTGCGGAGTTCAGTGCTGCCGACAACCACATCTTACCAAACGAGTCAGCTTATGACCAGAAAA
ACATAAGACGGCGCGTCTACGATGCCTTAAACGTGCTAATGGCCATGAACATCATCTCCAAGGAGAAGAA
GGAGATCAAGTGGATTGGTCTGCCCACCAACTCGGCTCAGGAATGTCAGAACTTAGAGGTGGAAAGACAG
AGGAGACTTGAAAGAATAAAACAGAAACAGTCTCAACTTCAAGAACTTATTCTACAGCAAATTGCCTTCA
AGAACCTGGTGCAGAGAAACCGGCATGCGGAGCAGCAGGCCAGCCGGCCACCGCCACCCAACTCAGTCAT
CCACCTGCCCTTCATCATCGTCAACACCAGCAAGAAGACGGTCATCGACTGCAGCATCTCCAATGACAAA
TTTGAGTATCTGTTTAATTTTGACAACACATTTGAAATCCACGATGACATAGAAGTGCTGAAGCGGATGG
GCATGGCTTGCGGGCTGGAGTCGGGGAGCTGCTCTGCCGAAGACCTTAAAATGGCCAGAAGTCTGGTCCC
CAAGGCTCTGGAGCCATACGTGACAGAAATGGCTCAGGGAACTGTTGGAGGCGTGTTCATCACGACGGCA
GGTTCCACGTCTAACGGCACAAGGTTCTCTGCCAGTGACCTGACCAACGGTGCAGATGGGATGCTGGCCA
CAAGCTCCAATGGGTCTCAGTACAGCGGCTCCAGGGTGGAGACTCCGGTGTCCTACGTCGGGGAGGACGA
CGAGGAGGACGATGACTTCAACGAGAATGACGAGGACGACTGA
