>Addgene plasmid #37968 | pCMV-Neo-Bam DP1 | addgene partial sequence | sequence record 49586 | Bglob-intron-F 5'-ctggtcatcatcctgccttt-3'
GTTTGAGATGAGGANAAAATACTCTGAGTCCAAACCGGGCCCCTCTGCTAACCATGTTCATGCCTTCTTC
TCTTTCCTACAGCTCCTGGGCAACGTGCTGGTTGTTGTGCTGTCTCATCATTTTGGCAAAGAATTCCTCG
ACGGATCCATGGCAAAAGATGCCGGTCTAATTGAAGCCAACGGAGAACTCAAGGTCTTCATAGACCAGAA
CCTTAGTCCCGGGAAAGGCGTGGTGTCCCTCGTGGCCGTTCACCCCTCCACCGTCAACCCGCTCGGGAAG
CAGCTCTTGCCAAAAACCTTTGGACAGTCCAATGTCAACATTGCCCAGCAAGTGGTAATTGGTACGCCTC
AGAGACCGGCAGCGTCAAACACCCTGGTGGTAGGAAGCCCACACACCCCCAGCACTCACTTTGCCTCTCA
GAACCAGCCTTCCGACTCCTCACCTTGGTCTGCCGGGAAGCGCAACAGGAAAGGAGAGAAGAATGGCAAG
GGCCTACGGCATTTCTCCATGAAGGTCTGCGAGAAGGTGCAGAGGAAAGGGACCACTTCCTACAACGAAG
TGGCAGACGAGCTGGTTGCGGAGTTCAGTGCTGCCGACAACCACATCTTACCAAACGAGTCAGCTTATGA
CCAGAAAAACATAAGACGGCGCG
